Addgene plasmid #245899: GFP-CDKL5(isoform1)
Purpose: Mammalian expression of CDKL5 isoform1 (1-960) with N-terminal GFP
Depositing lab: Ben Goult. Depositing organization: University of Liverpool. Publication: Cyclin-dependent kinase-like 5 (CDKL5) binds to talin and is anchored at the postsynaptic density via direct interaction with PDZ domains. Otani Y, Goodall E, Srinivasan V, Ball NJ, Barnett SFH, Zech T, Saarikangas J, Goult BT. bioRxiv 2025.08.27.672337; doi: https://doi.org/10.1101/2025.08.27.672337.
Backbone
  Vector backbone: pEGFP-C1
  Vector type: Mammalian Expression
  Selectable markers: Neomycin (select with G418)
Growth in bacteria
  Bacterial resistance: Kanamycin, 50 μg/mL
  Growth temperature: 37°C
  Growth strain: DH5alpha
  Copy number: High Copy
Gene/Insert
  Gene/Insert name: CDKL5-2
  Species: H. sapiens (human)
  Mutation: N8D, E569G
  Entrez Gene: CDKL5 (a.k.a. CFAP247, DEE2, EIEE2, ISSX, STK9)
  Promoter: CMV
  Tag / fusion protein: GFP-Avitag (N terminal on insert)
  Cloning method: Restriction Enzyme; 5′ cloning site XhoI (not destroyed); 3′ cloning site BamHI (not destroyed)
  Sequencing primers: 5′ EGFP-C; 3′ SV40pA-R
Terms and licenses: Academic/Nonprofit Terms; Industry Terms: Not Available to Industry
Depositor comments: Please visit https://doi.org/10.1101/2025.08.27.672337 for bioRxiv preprint.
How to cite: GFP-CDKL5(isoform1) was a gift from Ben Goult (Addgene plasmid # 245899 ; http://n2t.net/addgene:245899 ; RRID:Addgene_245899)
