[The description below was written by a language model from this plasmid's Addgene catalogue record and pLannotate feature annotations shown in this document.]
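Description:
GFP-CDKL5(isoform1) is a mammalian expression plasmid built on the pEGFP-C1 backbone that produces human cyclin-dependent kinase-like 5 (CDKL5) isoform 1, residues 1–960, as a fluorescent fusion protein. The sequenced construct is 7,636 nt. It replicates at high copy in E. coli from a ColE1/pUC-type origin and also carries an f1 phage origin. A single NeoR/KanR gene (aminoglycoside phosphotransferase from Tn5) serves both hosts: a bacterial bla promoter drives it for kanamycin selection in bacteria, while the adjacent SV40 enhancer/early promoter drives it in mammalian cells for G418 selection of stable transfectants, with an HSV TK polyadenylation signal terminating the cassette. Short annotated fragments of ble, SV40 large T antigen and the bGH poly(A) signal appear to be backbone remnants rather than functional elements.

The expression unit uses the human CMV immediate-early enhancer and promoter to drive one open reading frame consisting of an AviTag, EGFP, a short remnant of the multiple cloning site as linker, and the CDKL5 coding sequence, followed by the SV40 polyadenylation signal. The insert was cloned between XhoI and BamHI sites, both retained. The AviTag is a short peptide that can be enzymatically biotinylated, offering a route to streptavidin-based capture, while EGFP allows localisation of the kinase to be followed by fluorescence. The record notes two amino-acid changes in the insert, N8D and E569G, without stating whether they are intentional or what effect they have. The associated work concerns CDKL5 binding to talin and its anchoring at the postsynaptic density through PDZ-domain interactions, so the plasmid is suited to imaging and interaction studies of CDKL5 in transfected mammalian cells.
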