Features (pLannotate 1.2.2; 16 found; start..end, strand, type, name):
      1..589     +  rep_origin     ori: high-copy-number ColE1/pMB1/pBR322/pUC origin of replication
    764..1067    +  enhancer       CMV enhancer: human cytomegalovirus immediate early enhancer
   1068..1271    +  promoter       CMV promoter: human cytomegalovirus (CMV) immediate early promoter
   1311..1355    +  CDS            AviTag™: peptide tag that allows for enzymatic biotinylation
   1377..2093    +  CDS            EGFP: EGFP is a basic (constitutively fluorescent) green fluorescent protein published in 1996, derived from Aequorea victoria. It is reported to be a rapidly-maturing weak dimer with moderate acid sensitivity.
   2094..2112    +  misc_feature   MCS (fragment): multiple cloning site
   2115..4994    +  CDS            CDKL5: CDKL5_HUMAN - Also known as STK9. Experimental evidence at protein level: Swiss-Prot protein existence level 1. Mediates phosphorylation of MECP2 (PubMed:15917271, PubMed:16935860). May regulate ciliogenesis (PubMed:29420175). From Homo sapiens (Human).
   5020..5104    +  CDS            large T antigen (fragment): large T antigen from SV40 (simian virus 40)
   5127..5248    +  polyA_signal   SV40 poly(A) signal: SV40 polyadenylation signal
   5282..5710    -  rep_origin     f1 ori (sequence partly withheld): f1 bacteriophage origin of replication; arrow indicates direction of (+) strand synthesis
   5737..5841    +  promoter       AmpR promoter: bla
   5843..6200    +  promoter       SV40 promoter: SV40 enhancer and early promoter
   6235..7029    +  CDS            NeoR/KanR: aminoglycoside phosphotransferase from Tn5; aph(3')-II (or nptII); confers resistance to neomycin, kanamycin, and G418 (Geneticin®)
   7050..7202    +  CDS            ble (fragment): BLE_KLEPN - Experimental evidence at protein level: Swiss-Prot protein existence level 1. Binding protein with a strong affinity to the bleomycin family of antibiotics. Binds to CL990; an antimitotic-antibiotic compound. From Klebsiella pneumoniae.
   7261..7308    +  polyA_signal   HSV TK poly(A) signal: herpes simplex virus thymidine kinase polyadenylation signal (Cole and Stacy, 1985)
   7399..7415    -  polyA_signal   bGH poly(A) signal (fragment): bovine growth hormone polyadenylation signal
>Addgene plasmid #245899 | GFP-CDKL5(isoform1) | addgene full sequence | sequence record 490431 | Addgene NGS Result
TTGAGATCCTTTTTTTCTGCGCGTAATCTGCTGCTTGCAAACAAAAAAACCACCGCTACCAGCGGTGGTT
TGTTTGCCGGATCAAGAGCTACCAACTCTTTTTCCGAAGGTAACTGGCTTCAGCAGAGCGCAGATACCAA
ATACTGTTCTTCTAGTGTAGCCGTAGTTAGGCCACCACTTCAAGAACTCTGTAGCACCGCCTACATACCT
CGCTCTGCTAATCCTGTTACCAGTGGCTGCTGCCAGTGGCGATAAGTCGTGTCTTACCGGGTTGGACTCA
AGACGATAGTTACCGGATAAGGCGCAGCGGTCGGGCTGAACGGGGGGTTCGTGCACACAGCCCAGCTTGG
AGCGAACGACCTACACCGAACTGAGATACCTACAGCGTGAGCTATGAGAAAGCGCCACGCTTCCCGAAGG
GAGAAAGGCGGACAGGTATCCGGTAAGCGGCAGGGTCGGAACAGGAGAGCGCACGAGGGAGCTTCCAGGG
GGAAACGCCTGGTATCTTTATAGTCCTGTCGGGTTTCGCCACCTCTGACTTGAGCGTCGATTTTTGTGAT
GCTCGTCAGGGGGGCGGAGCCTATGGAAAAACGCCAGCAACGCGGCCTTTTTACGGTTCCTGGCCTTTTG
CTGGCCTTTTGCTCACATGTTCTTTCCTGCGTTATCCCCTGATTCTGTGGATAACCGTATTACCGCCATG
CATTAGTTATTAATAGTAATCAATTACGGGGTCATTAGTTCATAGCCCATATATGGAGTTCCGCGTTACA
TAACTTACGGTAAATGGCCCGCCTGGCTGACCGCCCAACGACCCCCGCCCATTGACGTCAATAATGACGT
ATGTTCCCATAGTAACGCCAATAGGGACTTTCCATTGACGTCAATGGGTGGAGTATTTACGGTAAACTGC
CCACTTGGCAGTACATCAAGTGTATCATATGCCAAGTACGCCCCCTATTGACGTCAATGACGGTAAATGG
CCCGCCTGGCATTATGCCCAGTACATGACCTTATGGGACTTTCCTACTTGGCAGTACATCTACGTATTAG
TCATCGCTATTACCATGGTGATGCGGTTTTGGCAGTACATCAATGGGCGTGGATAGCGGTTTGACTCACG
GGGATTTCCAAGTCTCCACCCCATTGACGTCAATGGGAGTTTGTTTTGGCACCAAAATCAACGGGACTTT
CCAAAATGTCGTAACAACTCCGCCCCATTGACGCAAATGGGCGGTAGGCGTGTACGGTGGGAGGTCTATA
TAAGCAGAGCTGGTTTAGTGAACCGTCAGATCCGCTAGACCATGGCTTCCGGCCTGAACGACATCTTCGA
GGCTCAGAAAATCGAATGGCACGAAGGAGGCGGACCGGTCGCCACCATGGTGAGCAAGGGCGAGGAGCTG
TTCACCGGGGTGGTGCCCATCCTGGTCGAGCTGGACGGCGACGTAAACGGCCACAAGTTCAGCGTGTCCG
GCGAGGGCGAGGGCGATGCCACCTACGGCAAGCTGACCCTGAAGTTCATCTGCACCACCGGCAAGCTGCC
CGTGCCCTGGCCCACCCTCGTGACCACCCTGACCTACGGCGTGCAGTGCTTCAGCCGCTACCCCGACCAC
ATGAAGCAGCACGACTTCTTCAAGTCCGCCATGCCCGAAGGCTACGTCCAGGAGCGCACCATCTTCTTCA
AGGACGACGGCAACTACAAGACCCGCGCCGAGGTGAAGTTCGAGGGCGACACCCTGGTGAACCGCATCGA
GCTGAAGGGCATCGACTTCAAGGAGGACGGCAACATCCTGGGGCACAAGCTGGAGTACAACTACAACAGC
CACAACGTCTATATCATGGCCGACAAGCAGAAGAACGGCATCAAGGTGAACTTCAAGATCCGCCACAACA
TCGAGGACGGCAGCGTGCAGCTCGCCGACCACTACCAGCAGAACACCCCCATCGGCGACGGCCCCGTGCT
GCTGCCCGACAACCACTACCTGAGCACCCAGTCCGCCCTGAGCAAAGACCCCAACGAGAAGCGCGATCAC
ATGGTCCTGCTGGAGTTCGTGACCGCCGCCGGGATCACTCTCGGCATGGACGAGCTGTACAAGTCCGGAC
TCAGATCTCGAGACATGAAGATTCCTAACATTGGTGATGTGATGAATAAATTTGAGATCCTTGGGGTTGT
AGGTGAAGGAGCCTATGGAGTTGTACTTAAATGCAGACACAAGGAAACACATGAAATTGTGGCGATCAAG
AAATTCAAGGACAGTGAAGAAAATGAAGAAGTCAAAGAAACGACTTTACGAGAGCTTAAAATGCTTCGGA
CTCTCAAGCAGGAAAACATTGTGGAGTTGAAGGAAGCATTTCGTCGGAGGGGAAAGTTGTACTTGGTGTT
TGAGTATGTTGAAAAAAATATGCTCGAATTGCTGGAAGAAATGCCAAATGGAGTTCCACCTGAGAAAGTA
AAAAGCTACATCTATCAGCTAATCAAGGCTATTCACTGGTGCCATAAGAATGATATTGTCCATCGAGATA
TAAAACCAGAAAATCTCTTAATCAGCCACAATGATGTCCTAAAACTGTGTGACTTTGGTTTTGCTCGTAA
TCTGTCAGAAGGCAATAATGCTAATTACACAGAGTACGTTGCCACCAGATGGTATCGGTCCCCAGAACTC
TTACTTGGCGCTCCCTATGGAAAGTCCGTGGACATGTGGTCGGTGGGCTGTATTCTTGGGGAGCTTAGCG
ATGGACAGCCTTTATTTCCTGGAGAAAGTGAAATTGACCAACTTTTTACTATTCAGAAGGTGCTAGGACC
ACTTCCATCTGAGCAGATGAAGCTTTTCTACAGTAATCCTCGCTTCCATGGGCTCCGGTTTCCAGCTGTT
AACCATCCTCAGTCCTTGGAAAGAAGATACCTTGGAATTTTGAATAGTGTTCTACTTGACCTAATGAAGA
ATTTACTGAAGTTGGACCCAGCTGACAGATACTTGACAGAACAGTGTTTGAATCACCCTACATTTCAAAC
CCAGAGACTTCTGGATCGTTCTCCTTCAAGGTCAGCAAAAAGAAAACCTTACCATGTGGAAAGCAGCACA
TTGTCTAATAGAAACCAAGCCGGCAAAAGTACTGCTTTGCAGTCTCACCACAGATCTAACAGCAAGGACA
TCCAGAACCTGAGTGTAGGCCTGCCCCGGGCTGACGAAGGTCTCCCTGCCAATGAAAGCTTCCTAAATGG
AAACCTTGCTGGAGCTAGTCTTAGTCCACTGCACACCAAAACCTACCAAGCAAGCAGCCAGCCTGGGTCT
ACCAGCAAAGATCTCACCAACAACAACATACCACACCTTCTTAGCCCAAAAGAAGCCAAGTCAAAAACAG
AGTTTGATTTTAATATTGACCCAAAGCCTTCAGAAGGCCCAGGGACAAAGTACCTCAAGTCAAACAGCAG
ATCTCAGCAGAACCGCCACTCATTCATGGAAAGCTCTCAAAGCAAAGCTGGGACACTGCAGCCCAATGAA
AAGCAGAGTCGGCATAGCTATATTGACACAATTCCCCAGTCCTCTAGGAGTCCCTCCTACAGGACCAAGG
CCAAAAGCCATGGGGCACTGAGTGACTCCAAGTCTGTGAGCAACCTTTCTGAAGCCAGGGCCCAAATTGC
GGAGCCCAGTACCAGTAGGTACTTCCCATCTAGCTGCTTAGACTTGAATTCTCCCACCAGCCCAACCCCC
ACCAGACACAGTGACACGAGAACTTTGCTCAGCCCTTCTGGAAGAAATAACCGAAATGAGGGAACGCTGG
ACTCACGTCGAACCACAACCAGACATTCTAAGACGATGGGGGAATTGAAGCTGCCGGAGCACATGGACAG
TAGCCATTCCCATTCACTGTCTGCACCTCACGAATCTTTTTCTTATGGACTGGGCTACACCAGCCCCTTT
TCTTCCCAGCAACGTCCTCATAGGCATTCTATGTATGTGACCCGTGACAAAGTGAGAGCCAAGGGCTTGG
ATGGAAGCTTGAGCATAGGGCAAGGGATGGCAGCTAGAGCCAACAGCCTGCAACTCTTGTCACCCCAGCC
TGGAGAACAGCTCCCTCCAGAGATGACTGTGGCAAGATCTTCGGTCAAAGAGACCTCCAGAGAAGGCACC
TCTTCCTTCCATACACGCCAGAAGTCTGAGGGTGGAGTGTATCATGACCCACACTCTGATGATGGCACAG
CCCCCAAAGAAAATAGACACCTATACAATGATCCTGTGCCAAGGAGAGTTGGTAGCTTTTACAGAGTGCC
ATCTCCACGTCCAGACAATTCTTTCCATGAAAATAATGTGTCAACTAGAGTTTCTTCTCTACCATCAGAG
AGCAGTTCTGGTACCAACCATAGCAAGCGGCAGCCTGCCTTCGACCCCTGGAAGTCACCTGAGAACATTT
CTCATAGCGAGCAGCTGAAGGAAAAGGAAAAGCAGGGCTTCTTCAGGAGTATGAAAAAGAAGAAGAAGAA
ATCACAGACCGTGCCTAACAGCGACAGTCCAGATCTGCTGACCCTGCAAAAGAGCATCCACTCTGCTAGC
ACCCCAAGCTCCCGGCCTAAGGAGTGGAGGCCTGAGAAGATTAGCGACCTGCAGACCCAGTCCCAGCCAC
TGAAGTCTCTGAGGAAGCTGCTGCATCTGTCAAGTGCCTCCAATCACCCTGCTAGCAGCGACCCCAGATT
CCAGCCCCTGACCGCCCAGCAGACAAAGAATTCCTTCAGCGAGATCAGAATCCACCCCCTGAGCCAGGCC
AGCGGCGGGTCCTCCAATATCAGACAGGAGCCAGCTCCCAAAGGCCGGCCAGCCCTGCAGCTGCCCGGAC
AGATGGACCCCGGCTGGCACGTTTCAAGTGTGACAAGGTCCGCCACCGAGGGCCCATCCTACTCCGAACA
GCTGGGCGCCAAGAGCGGGCCCAATGGGCACCCCTATAACAGAACCAACCGCAGCCGGATGCCCAACCTG
AACGACCTGAAGGAGACTGCCCTGTAAGGATCCACCGGATCTAGATAACTGATCATAATCAGCCATACCA
CATTTGTAGAGGTTTTACTTGCTTTAAAAAACCTCCCACACCTCCCCCTGAACCTGAAACATAAAATGAA
TGCAATTGTTGTTGTTAACTTGTTTATTGCAGCTTATAATGGTTACAAATAAAGCAATAGCATCACAAAT
TTCACAAATAAAGCATTTTTTTCACTGCATTCTAGTTGTGGTTTGTCCAAACTCATCAATGTATCTTAAC
GCGTAAATTGTAAGCGTTAATATTTTGTTAAAATTCGCGTTAAATTTTTGTTAAATCAGCTCATTTTTTA
ACCAATAGGCCGAAATCGGCAAAATCCCTTATAAATCAAAAGAATAGACCGAGATAGGGT
[37 nt withheld, positions 5381-5417]
AAAGAACGTGGACTCCAACGTCAAAGG
[49 nt withheld, positions 5445-5493]
T
[91 nt withheld, positions 5495-5585]
G
[124 nt withheld, positions 5587-5710]
CAGGTGGCACTTTTCGGGGAAATGTGCGCGGAACCCCTATTTGTTTATTTTTCTAAATACATTCAAATAT
GTATCCGCTCATGAGACAATAACCCTGATAAATGCTTCAATAATATTGAAAAAGGAAGAGTCCTGAGGCG
GAAAGAACCAGCTGTGGAATGTGTGTCAGTTAGGGTGTGGAAAGTCCCCAGGCTCCCCAGCAGGCAGAAG
TATGCAAAGCATGCATCTCAATTAGTCAGCAACCAGGTGTGGAAAGTCCCCAGGCTCCCCAGCAGGCAGA
AGTATGCAAAGCATGCATCTCAATTAGTCAGCAACCATAGTCCCGCCCCTAACTCCGCCCATCCCGCCCC
TAACTCCGCCCAGTTCCGCCCATTCTCCGCCCCATGGCTGACTAATTTTTTTTATTTATGCAGAGGCCGA
GGCCGCCTCGGCCTCTGAGCTATTCCAGAAGTAGTGAGGAGGCTTTTTTGGAGGCCTAGGCTTTTGCAAA
GATCGATCAAGAGACAGGATGAGGATCGTTTCGCATGATTGAACAAGATGGATTGCACGCAGGTTCTCCG
GCCGCTTGGGTGGAGAGGCTATTCGGCTATGACTGGGCACAACAGACAATCGGCTGCTCTGATGCCGCCG
TGTTCCGGCTGTCAGCGCAGGGGCGCCCGGTTCTTTTTGTCAAGACCGACCTGTCCGGTGCCCTGAATGA
ACTGCAAGACGAGGCAGCGCGGCTATCGTGGCTGGCCACGACGGGCGTTCCTTGCGCAGCTGTGCTCGAC
GTTGTCACTGAAGCGGGAAGGGACTGGCTGCTATTGGGCGAAGTGCCGGGGCAGGATCTCCTGTCATCTC
ACCTTGCTCCTGCCGAGAAAGTATCCATCATGGCTGATGCAATGCGGCGGCTGCATACGCTTGATCCGGC
TACCTGCCCATTCGACCACCAAGCGAAACATCGCATCGAGCGAGCACGTACTCGGATGGAAGCCGGTCTT
GTCGATCAGGATGATCTGGACGAAGAGCATCAGGGGCTCGCGCCAGCCGAACTGTTCGCCAGGCTCAAGG
CGAGCATGCCCGACGGCGAGGATCTCGTCGTGACCCATGGCGATGCCTGCTTGCCGAATATCATGGTGGA
AAATGGCCGCTTTTCTGGATTCATCGACTGTGGCCGGCTGGGTGTGGCGGACCGCTATCAGGACATAGCG
TTGGCTACCCGTGATATTGCTGAAGAGCTTGGCGGCGAATGGGCTGACCGCTTCCTCGTGCTTTACGGTA
TCGCCGCTCCCGATTCGCAGCGCATCGCCTTCTATCGCCTTCTTGACGAGTTCTTCTGAGCGGGACTCTG
GGGTTCGAAATGACCGACCAAGCGACGCCCAACCTGCCATCACGAGATTTCGATTCCACCGCCGCCTTCT
ATGAAAGGTTGGGCTTCGGAATCGTTTTCCGGGACGCCGGCTGGATGATCCTCCAGCGCGGGGATCTCAT
GCTGGAGTTCTTCGCCCACCCTAGGGGGAGGCTAACTGAAACACGGAAGGAGACAATACCGGAAGGAACC
CGCGCTATGACGGCAATAAAAAGACAGAATAAAACGCACGGTGTTGGGTCGTTTGTTCATAAACGCGGGG
TTCGGTCCCAGGGCTGGCACTCTGTCGATACCCCACCGAGACCCCATTGGGGCCAATACGCCCGCGTTTC
TTCCTTTTCCCCACCCCACCCCCCAAGTTCGGGTGAAGGCCCAGGGCTCGCAGCCAACGTCGGGGCGGCA
GGCCCTGCCATAGCCTCAGGTTACTCATATATACTTTAGATTGATTTAAAACTTCATTTTTAATTTAAAA
GGATCTAGGTGAAGATCCTTTTTGATAATCTCATGACCAAAATCCCTTAACGTGAGTTTTCGTTCCACTG
AGCGTCAGACCCCGTAGAAAAGATCAAAGGATCTTC
